Addgene plasmid #149216: pGBW-m4046654
Purpose: Yeast Expression plasmid for SARS-CoV-2 leader protein
Depositing lab: Ginkgo Bioworks & Benjie Chen. Depositing organization: Ginkgo Bioworks.
Backbone
  Vector backbone: AmpR; 2u URA3
  Backbone size w/o insert (bp): 4078
  Vector type: Yeast Expression
  Selectable markers: URA3
Growth in bacteria
  Bacterial resistance: Ampicillin, 100 μg/mL
  Growth temperature: 37°C
  Growth strain: DH5alpha
  Copy number: High Copy
Gene/Insert
  Gene/Insert name: SARS-CoV-2 leader protein
  Species: S. cerevisiae (budding yeast); Severe acute respiratory syndrome coronavirus 2
  Insert size (bp): 536
  Mutation: Saccharomyces cerevisiae recode 1
  Entrez Gene: ORF1ab (a.k.a. GU280_gp01)
  Promoter: pTEF1
  Cloning method: Unknown
Resource information
  A portion of this plasmid was derived from a plasmid made by: GinkgoBioworks
Depositor comments: NCBI Reference Sequence: YP_009725297.1. Created by gene synthesis with Not1 site. NGS used for QC was performed by Ginkgo and may not fully cover the entire plasmid.
How to cite: pGBW-m4046654 was a gift from Ginkgo Bioworks & Benjie Chen (Addgene plasmid # 149216 ; http://n2t.net/addgene:149216 ; RRID:Addgene_149216)
