[The description below was written by a language model from this plasmid's Addgene catalogue record and pLannotate feature annotations shown in this document.]
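Description:
pGBW-m4046654 is a yeast episomal expression plasmid built to produce the SARS-CoV-2 leader protein (the N-terminal cleavage product of the ORF1ab/ORF1a polyprotein, commonly called nsp1) in Saccharomyces cerevisiae. It is a shuttle vector. In E. coli it replicates from a high-copy ColE1/pUC-type origin and is selected through an AmpR β-lactamase gene, which the annotation places downstream of a cat promoter. In yeast it is maintained at high copy by the 2μ origin and selected by complementation of uracil auxotrophy with URA3, a marker that can also be counterselected with 5-FOA. Short phage T3Te and T7Te terminators and a tonB terminator flank the bacterial modules, presumably insulating them from read-through transcription. A short rop annotation sits next to AmpR, although the catalogue lists the plasmid as high copy.

The payload is a simple expression cassette. The constitutive TEF1 promoter drives a roughly 540 bp coding sequence and is followed by a partial CYC1 terminator. The insert was made by gene synthesis and recoded for S. cerevisiae codon usage ("recode 1"). No epitope tags or reporter fusions are annotated. The automated annotation identifies the coding region as a fragment of the SARS-CoV-2 replicase polyprotein 1a, but the accompanying functional text about nsp10 is generic to that polyprotein entry and does not describe this fragment.

The sequenced record is 5,260 nt, longer than the listed backbone and insert sizes combined. The depositor notes that the NGS used for quality control may not cover the whole plasmid. The record supports use for constitutive expression of this viral protein in budding yeast, but it does not specify a downstream application.
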