Features (pLannotate 1.2.2; 13 found; start..end, strand, type, name):
     10..417     +  promoter       TEF1 promoter: S. cerevisiae TEF1; promoter for EF-1α
    431..970     +  CDS            R1A_SARS2 (fragment) (sequence partly withheld): Experimental evidence at protein level: Swiss-Prot protein existence level 1. [Non-structural protein 10]: Plays a pivotal role in viral transcription by stimulating both nsp14 3'-5' exoribonuclease and nsp16 2'-O-methyltransferase activities. Therefore plays an essential role in viral mRNAs cap methylation. From Severe acute respiratory syndrome coronavirus 2 (2019-nCoV) (SARS-CoV-2).
    999..1171    +  terminator     CYC1 terminator (fragment): S. cerevisiae CYC1; transcription terminator for CYC1
   1207..1383    +  promoter       URA3 promoter (fragment): S. cerevisiae URA3
   1384..2187    +  CDS            URA3: orotidine-5'-phosphate decarboxylase, required for uracil biosynthesis; S. cerevisiae URA3; yeast auxotrophic marker, counterselectable with 5-fluoroorotic acid (5-FOA)
   2270..3252    -  rep_origin     2μ ori: yeast 2μ plasmid origin of replication
   3330..3359    +  terminator     T3Te terminator: phage T3 early transcription terminator
   3381..3968    +  rep_origin     ori: high-copy-number ColE1/pMB1/pBR322/pUC origin of replication
   3980..4007    -  terminator     T7Te terminator: phage T7 early transcription terminator
   4031..4222    -  CDS            rop: Rop protein, which maintains plasmids at low copy number; rop
   4223..5083    -  CDS            AmpR: β-lactamase; bla; confers resistance to ampicillin, carbenicillin, and related antibiotics
   5084..5186    -  promoter       cat promoter: promoter of the E. coli cat gene encoding chloramphenicol acetyltransferase
   5187..5218    -  terminator     tonB terminator: bidirectional E. coli tonB-P14 transcription terminator
>Addgene plasmid #149216 | pGBW-m4046654 | addgene full sequence | sequence record 298477 | Ginkgo NGS Result
GCGGCCGCCCCACACACCATAGCTTCAAAATGTTTCTACTCCTTTTTTACTCTTCCAGATTTTCTCGGAC
TCCGCGCATCGCCGTACCACTTCAAAACACCCAAGCACAGCATACTAAATTTCCCCTCTTTCTTCCTCTA
GGGTGTCGTTAATTACCCGTACTAAAGGTTTGGAAAAGAAAAAAGAGACCGCCTCGTTTCTTTTTCTTCG
TCGAAAAAGGCAATAAAAATTTTTATCACGTTTCTTTTTCTTGAAAATTTTTTTTTTTGATTTTTTTCTC
TTTCGATGACCTCCCATTGATATTTAAGTTAATAAACGGTCTTCAATTTCTCAAGTTTCAGTTTCATTTT
TCTTGTTCTATTACAACTTTTTTTACTTCTTGCTCATTAGAAAGAAAGCATAGCAATCTAATCTAAGTTT
TAATTACAAAATGGAATCTTTGGTCCCTGGATTTAAC
[348 nt withheld, positions 458-805]
AATGGTAACAAGGGTGCTGGTGGACACTCCTACGGAGCCGATCTGAAGTCTTTTGACTTGGGTGATGAAT
TGGGTACTGATCCATATGAAGACTTCCAAGAAAATTGGAACACCAAACATAGCTCTGGTGTTACGCGTGA
ATTGATGAGAGAACTTAATGGTGGTTAAACAGGCCCCTTTTCCTTTGTCGATATCATGTAATTAGTTATG
TCACGCTTACATTCACGCCCTCCTCCCACATCCGCTCTAACCGAAAAGGAAGGAGTTAGACAACCTGAAG
TCTAGGTCCCTATTTATTTTTTTTAATAGTTATGTTAGTATTAAGAACGTTATTTATATTTCAAATTTTT
CTTTTTTTTCTGTACAAAGCGGCCGCCGAACCACTAGTGCACTGCAGTACACGGTTTCCTTGAAATTTTT
TTGATTCGGTAATCTCCGAACAGAAGGAAGAACGAAGGAAGGAGCACAGACTTAGATTGGTATATATACG
CATATGTAGTGTTGAAGAAACATGAAATTGCCCAGTATTCTTAACCCAACTGCACAGAACAAAAACGTGC
AGGAAACGAAGATAAATCATGTCGAAAGCTACATATAAGGAACGTGCTGCTACTCATCCTAGTCCTGTTG
CTGCCAAGCTATTTAATATCATGCACGAAAAGCAAACAAACTTGTGTGCTTCATTGGATGTTCGTACCAC
CAAGGAATTACTGGAGTTAGTTGAAGCATTAGGTCCCAAAATTTGTTTACTAAAAACACATGTGGATATC
TTGACTGATTTTTCCATGGAGGGCACAGTTAAGCCGCTAAAGGCATTATCCGCCAAGTACAATTTTTTAC
TCTTCGAGGACAGAAAATTTGCTGACATTGGTAATACAGTCAAATTGCAGTACTCTGCGGGTGTATACAG
AATAGCAGAATGGGCAGACATTACGAATGCACACGGTGTGGTGGGCCCAGGTATTGTTAGCGGTTTGAAG
CAGGCGGCAGAAGAAGTAACAAAGGAACCTAGAGGCCTTTTGATGTTAGCAGAATTGTCATGCAAGGGCT
CCCTATCTACTGGAGAATATACTAAGGGTACTGTTGACATTGCGAAGAGCGACAAAGATTTTGTTATCGG
CTTTATTGCTCAAAGAGACATGGGTGGAAGAGATGAAGGTTACGATTGGTTGATTATGACACCCGGTGTG
GGTTTAGATGACAAGGGAGATGCATTGGGTCAACAGTATAGAACCGTGGATGATGTGGTTTCTACAGGAT
CTGACATTATTATTGTTGGAAGAGGACTATTTGCAAAGGGAAGGGATGCTAAGGTAGAGGGTGAACGTTA
CAGAAAAGCAGGCTGGGAAGCATATTTGAGAAGATGCGGCCAGCAAAACTAAAAAACTGTATTATAAGTA
AATGCATGTATACTAAACTCACAAATTAGAGCTTCAATTTAATTATATCAGTTATTACCCGAGTAACGAA
GCATCTGTGCTTCATTTTGTAGAACAAAAATGCAACGCGAGAGCGCTAATTTTTCAAACAAAGAATCTGA
GCTGCATTTTTACAGAACAGAAATGCAACGCGAAAGCGCTATTTTACCAACGAAGAATCTGTGCTTCATT
TTTGTAAAACAAAAATGCAACGCGAGAGCGCTAATTTTTCAAACAAAGAATCTGAGCTGCATTTTTACAG
AACAGAAATGCAACGCGAGAGCGCTATTTTACCAACAAAGAATCTATACTTCTTTTTTGTTCTACAAAAA
TGCATCCCGAGAGCGCTATTTTTCTAACAAAGCATCTTAGATTACTTTTTTTCTCCTTTGTGCGCTCTAT
AATGCAGTCTCTTGATAACTTTTTGCACTGTAGGTCCGTTAAGGTTAGAAGAAGGCTACTTTGGTGTCTA
TTTTCTCTTCCATAAAAAAAGCCTGACTCCACTTCCCGCGTTTACTGATTACTAGCGAAGCTGCGGGTGC
ATTTTTTCAAGATAAAGGCATCCCCGATTATATTCTATACCGATGTGGATTGCGCATACTTTGTGAACAG
AAAGTGATAGCGTTGATGATTCTTCATTGGTCAGAAAATTATGAACGGTTTCTTCTATTTTGTCTCTATA
TACTACGTATAGGAAATGTTTACATTTTCGTATTGTTTTCGATTCACTCTATGAATAGTTCTTACTACAA
TTTTTTTGTCTAAAGAGTAATACTAGAGATAAACATAAAAAATGTAGAGGTCGAGTTTAGATGCAAGTTC
AAGGAGCGAAAGGTGGATGGGTAGGTTATATAGGGATATAGCACAGAGATATATAGCAAAGAGATACTTT
TGAGCAATGTTTGTGGAAGCGGTATTCGCAATATTTTAGTAGCTCGTTACAGTCCGGTGCGTTTTTGGTT
TTTTGAAAGTGCGTCATCAGAGCGCTTTTGGTTTTCAAAAGCGCTCTGAAGTTCCTATACTTTCTAGCTA
GAGAATAGGAACTTCCCGAGCGGCCGCGTGTTACAAGCTTGACTCCAGCGTAACTGGACTGCAATCAACT
CACTGGCTCACCTTCACGGGTGGGCCTTTCTTCGGTAGAAAATCAAAGGATCTTCTTGAGATCCTTTTTT
TCTGCGCGTAATCTGCTGCTTGCAAACAAAAAAACCACCGCTACCAGCGGTGGTTTGTTTGCCGGATCAA
GAGCTACCAACTCTTTTTCCGAGGTAACTGGCTTCAGCAGAGCGCAGATACCAAATACTGTTCTTCTAGT
GTAGCCGTAGTTAGGCCACCACTTCAAGAACTCTGTAGCACCGCCTACATACCTCGCTCTGCTAATCCTG
TTACCAGTGGCTGCTGCCAGTGGCGATAAGTCGTGTCTTACCGGGTTGGACTCAAGACGATAGTTACCGG
ATAAGGCGCAGCGGTCGGGCTGAACGGGGGGTTCGTGCACACAGCCCAGCTTGGAGCGAACGACCTACAC
CGAACTGAGATACCTACAGCGTGAGCTATGAGAAAGCGCCACGCTTCCCGAAGGGAGAAAGGCGGACAGG
TATCCGGTAAGCGGCAGGGTCGGAACAGGAGAGCGCACGAGGGAGCTTCCAGGGGTAAACGCCTGGTATC
TTTATAGTCCTGTCGGGTTTCGCCACCTCTGACTTGAGCATCGATTTTTGTGATGCTCGTCAGGGGGGCG
GAGCCTATGGAAAAACGCCAGCAACGCAGAAAGGCCCACCCGAAGGTGAGCCAGGTGATTACATTTGGGC
CCTCATCAGAGGTTTTCACCGTCATCACCGAAACGCGCGAGGCAGCTGCGGTAAAGCTCATCAGCGTGGT
CGTGAAGCGATTCACAGATGTCTGCCTGTTCATCCGCGTCCAGCTCGTTGAGTTTCTCCAGAAGCGTTAA
TGTCTGGCTTCTGATAAAGCGGGCCATGTTAAGGGCGGTTTTTTCCTGTTTGGTCACTTACCAATGCTTA
ATCAGTGAGGCACCTATCTCAGCGATCTGTCTATTTCGTTCATCCATAGTTGCCTGACTCCCCGTCGTGT
AGATAACTACGATGCGGGAGGGCTTACCATCTGGCCCCAGTGCTGCAATGATACCGCGAGACCCACGCTC
ACCGGCTCCAGATTTATCAGCAATAAACCAGCCAGCCGGGAGGGCCGAGCGCAGAAGTGATCCTGCAACT
TTATCCGCCTCCATCCAGTCTATTAATTGTTGCCGGGAAGCTAGAGTAAGTAGTTCGCCAGTTAATAGTT
TGCGCAACGTTGTTGCCATTGCTACAGGCATCGTGGTGTCACGCTCGTCGTTTGGTATGGCTTCATTCAG
CTCCGGTTCCCAACGATCAAGGCGAGTTACATGATCCCCCATGTTGTGCAAAAAAGCGGTTAGCTCCTTC
GGTCCTCCGATCGTTGCCAGAAGTAAGTTGGCCGCAGTGTTATCACTCATGGTTATGGCAGCACTGCATA
ATTCTCTTACTGTCATGCCATCCGTGAGATGCTTTTCTGTGACTGGTGAGTACTCAACCAAGTCATTCTG
AGAATAGTGTATGCGGCGACCGAGTTGCTCTTGCCCGGCGTCAATACGGGATAATACCGCGCCACATAGC
AGAACTTTAAAAGTGCTCATCATTGGAAAACGTTCTTCGGGGCGTAAACTCTCAAGGATCTTACCGCTGT
TGAGATCCAGTTCGATGTAACCCACTCGTGCACCCAACTGATCTTCAGCATCTTTTACTTTCACCAGCGT
TTCTGGGTGAGCAAAAACAGGAAGGCAAAATGCCGCAAAAAAGGGAATAAGGGCGACACGGAAATGTTGA
ATACTCATTTTAGCTTCCTTAGCTCCTGAAAATCTCGATAACTCAAAAAATACGCCCGGTAGTGATCTTA
TTTCATTATGGTGAAAGTTGGAACCTCTTACGTGCCGATCAAGTCAAAAGCCTCCGGTCGGAGGCTTTTG
ACTTTCTGCTATGGAGGTCAGGTATGATTTAAATGGTCAGTTAGA
